Addgene plasmid #70976: pFOSGE_COF4E03
Purpose: Gateway entry clone
Depositing lab: Alexander Stark. Depositing organization: Research Institute of Molecular Pathology (IMP). Publication: Transcriptional regulators form diverse groups with context-dependent regulatory functions. Stampfel G, Kazmar T, Frank O, Wienerroither S, Reiter F, Stark A. Nature. 2015 Nov 9. doi: 10.1038/nature15545. PubMed 26550828.
Backbone
  Vector backbone: pDONR221
  Backbone manufacturer: Invitrogen
  Backbone size w/o insert (bp): 4762
  Vector type: Gateway entry vector
Growth in bacteria
  Bacterial resistance: Kanamycin, 50 μg/mL
  Growth temperature: 37°C
  Growth strain: DH5alpha
  Copy number: High Copy
Gene/Insert
  Gene/Insert name: Ada1-2 (alt names: FBgn0051866; CG31866, FBtr0080287)
  Species: D. melanogaster (fly)
  Insert size (bp): 924
  Entrez Gene: Ada1-2 (a.k.a. Ada1, CG31866, Dmel\CG31866)
  Cloning method: Gateway Cloning
  Sequencing primers: 5′ M13-F20; 3′ M13R
Terms and licenses: Academic/Nonprofit Terms; Industry Terms: Not Available to Industry
How to cite: pFOSGE_COF4E03 was a gift from Alexander Stark (Addgene plasmid # 70976 ; http://n2t.net/addgene:70976 ; RRID:Addgene_70976)
