[The description below was written by a language model from this plasmid's Addgene catalogue record.]
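Description:
pFOSGE_COF4E03 is a Gateway entry clone built on the commercial pDONR221 donor backbone, carrying the Drosophila melanogaster gene Ada1-2 (also annotated as CG31866, corresponding to transcript FBtr0080287) as a 924 bp insert. It is a high-copy bacterial plasmid maintained in standard E. coli cloning strains under kanamycin selection. The insert was introduced by Gateway recombination. In a pDONR221-derived entry clone this normally means that the donor vector's recombination cassette has been replaced by the gene of interest, leaving it flanked by attL sites, with M13 forward and reverse primer sites on either side for sequence verification. No feature table accompanies the record, so the exact boundaries of the insert, the presence or absence of a stop codon, and any added tags are not stated.

As an entry vector, the plasmid has no promoter intended to drive expression of the insert in eukaryotic cells, and the record lists no reporter or tag. Its role is to serve as a sequence-verified source from which the Ada1-2 coding region can be moved by LR recombination into any compatible Gateway destination vector, which then supplies the promoter, fusion partners and host-specific selection. Ada1-2 is a fly homologue of the Ada1 transcriptional adaptor. The associated publication concerns the context-dependent regulatory functions of transcriptional regulators, which suggests this clone is one member of a larger collection of fly transcription factor and cofactor entry clones prepared for systematic functional testing. The specific destination vectors or assays used are not given in the record.
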