>Addgene plasmid #70976 | pFOSGE_COF4E03 | depositor partial sequence | sequence record 126918 | insert
ATGCTTACCGACAGAGTTCTGGCCACCAAGGAGGCGCTAGTGGTGGCTCTGGGCGACAACTGGGAGCGTT
ACCGGGCCAACATGAAGAATTGGTTTCGGAGCCGTTGGACTAAGGAGGAATTCGATGCGGAGTCGCGGAA
AATCCTAACACCTGACAAACTGCACCTGCACAATCAGTTCCTGCTCGCCCTGCTCAACAAGATCGACGCC
TTTGCTCCCCTGGAGAATCCTCCGGCCGTCCAGACCAGCAGCAGTAGTGGCAACCGAAGCAAACGGCGCA
AAAGAAGTTCCCGCACCTTCGCCGAACGCCTTAATTTTGAGCTCAGCGACGTCCTGGACTTTGTAGCCGA
GGACAACATGCAAATCATTCGTCCGCCAACCACGATCGGTATTCCGTCGGACCAGCAACAGCAACAGCTT
CAGTCGCAGCGGTACTGCGCGCAGGAACTTTTCCTGCCCGACGCGGGATTCATTATGGGACGATTTCTGA
TCGGTGCCTGGGAAATCGGACTTGTCTCCGTGGACGACAATGTCGCCGAGTACGTTGCCATGGCCGTGCA
AGTTCTGCTCAAGGATCTACTATCGGCAATCATCAAGAAACGAAAGCACTACAAGACCAGCGGCGAGGGA
AACTTTTACTACGATGTAGGTGCTCCGTTGCGTGATCCTTCGCTGCGCAACACCGTCACCCGGCAGAAGG
TCGACGACACGCCGCTGGAACTGGACAAGGAACTGAATACGGCCAACTTTATGCGGCGACAGAACGACGA
TGTGACCTTCCTCTCCGCCTGCGAAGAAGTCCAACCCACCGAACGCACAGTAATCACCCTCAAGGACTGC
CAACTGGCCTTACGGGATCGCAACCTGATAGGCTCGCATGCCGTCTACTCTATAAACATGGAACGACTCA
ATATGATGATGCAT
