>Addgene plasmid #70976 | pFOSGE_COF4E03 | addgene partial sequence | sequence record 131529 | M13-F20 5'-TGTAAAACGACGGCCAGT-3'
TTTTGACTGATAGTGACCTGTTCGTTGCAACAAATTGATGAGCAATGCTTTTTTATAATGCCAACTTTGT
ACAAAAAAGCAGGCTTCATGCTTACCGACAGAGTTCTGGCCACCAAGGAGGCGCTAGTGGTGGCTCTGGG
CGACAACTGGGAGCGTTACCGGGCCAACATGAAGAATTGGTTTCGGAGCCGTTGGACTAAGGAGGAATTC
GATGCGGAGTCGCGGAAAATCCTAACACCTGACAAACTGCACCTGCACAATCAGTTCCTGCTCGCCCTGC
TCAACAAGATCGACGCCTTTGCTCCCCTGGAGAATCCTCCGGCCGTCCAGACCAGCAGCAGTAGTGGCAA
CCGAAGCAAACGGCGCAAAAGAAGTTCCCGCACCTTCGCCGAACGCCTTAATTTTGAGCTCAGCGACGTC
CTGGACTTTGTAGCCGAGGACAACATGCAAATCATTCGTCCGCCAACCACGATCGGTATTCCGTCGGACC
AGCAACAGCAACAGCTTCAGTCGCAGCGGTACTGCGCGCAGGAACTTTTCCTGCCCGACGCGGGATTCAT
TATGGGACGATTTCTGATCGGTGCCTGGGAAATCGGACTTGTCTCCGTGGACGACAATGTCGCCGAGTAC
GTTGCCATGGCCGTGCAAGTTCTGCTCAAGGATCTACTATCGGCAATCATCAAGAAACGAAAGCACTACA
AGACCAGCGGCGAGGGAAACTTTTACTACGATGTAGGTGCTCCGTTGCGTGATCCTTCGCTGCGCAACAC
CGTCACC
