>Addgene plasmid #70976 | pFOSGE_COF4E03 | addgene partial sequence | sequence record 131530 | M13-Rev 5'-CAGGAAACAGCTATGACC-3'
TTTTGACTGATAGTGACCTGTTCGTTGCAACAAATTGATAAGCAATGCTTTCTTATAATGCCAACTTTGT
ACAAGAAAGCTGGGTCATGCATCATCATATTGAGTCGTTCCATGTTTATAGAGTAGACGGCATGCGAGCC
TATCAGGTTGCGATCCCGTAAGGCCAGTTGGCAGTCCTTGAGGGTGATTACTGTGCGTTCGGTGGGTTGG
ACTTCTTCGCAGGCGGAGAGGAAGGTCACATCGTCGTTCTGTCGCCGCATAAAGTTGGCCGTATTCAGTT
CCTTGTCCAGTTCCAGCGGCGTGTCGTCGACCTTCTGCCGGGTGACGGTGTTGCGCAGCGAAGGATCACG
CAACGGAGCACCTACATCGTAGTAAAAGTTTCCCTCGCCGCTGGTCTTGTAGTGCTTTCGTTTCTTGATG
ATTGCCGATAGTAGATCCTTGAGCAGAACTTGCACGGCCATGGCAACGTACTC
